>Addgene plasmid #194684 | pCDNA5/FRT_CMV_NES-Caprola_06-mEGFP | addgene full sequence | sequence record 388598 | Addgene NGS Result
GACGGATCGGGAGATCTCCCGATCCCCTATGGTGCACTCTCAGTACAATCTGCTCTGATGCCGCATAGTT
AAGCCAGTATCTGCTCCCTGCTTGTGTGTTGGAGGTCGCTGAGTAGTGCGCGAGCAAAATTTAAGCTACA
ACAAGGCAAGGCTTGACCGACAATTGCATGAAGAATCTGCTTAGGGTTAGGCGTTTTGCGCTGCTTCGCG
ATGTACGGGCCAGATATACGCGTTGACATTGATTATTGACTAGTTATTAATAGTAATCAATTACGGGGTC
ATTAGTTCATAGCCCATATATGGAGTTCCGCGTTACATAACTTACGGTAAATGGCCCGCCTGGCTGACCG
CCCAACGACCCCCGCCCATTGACGTCAATAATGACGTATGTTCCCATAGTAACGCCAATAGGGACTTTCC
ATTGACGTCAATGGGTGGAGTATTTACGGTAAACTGCCCACTTGGCAGTACATCAAGTGTATCATATGCC
AAGTACGCCCCCTATTGACGTCAATGACGGTAAATGGCCCGCCTGGCATTATGCCCAGTACATGACCTTA
TGGGACTTTCCTACTTGGCAGTACATCTACGTATTAGTCATCGCTATTACCATGGTGATGCGGTTTTGGC
AGTACATCAATGGGCGTGGATAGCGGTTTGACTCACGGGGATTTCCAAGTCTCCACCCCATTGACGTCAA
TGGGAGTTTGTTTTGGCACCAAAATCAACGGGACTTTCCAAAATGTCGTAACAACTCCGCCCCATTGACG
CAAATGGGCGGTAGGCGTGTACGGTGGGAGGTCTATATAAGCAGAGCTCTCTGGCTAACTAGAGAACCCA
CTGCTTACTGGCTTATCGAAATTAATACGACTCACTATAGGGAGACCCAAGCTGGCTAGCGTTTAAACTT
ACCACCATGCTGCAGAACGAGCTTGCTCTTAAGTTGGCTGGACTTGATATTAACAAGACTGGAGGTTCTG
CCCGCGAGACCTTCCAGGCCTTCCGCACCGGTTCTGACCAACTGACTGAAGAGCAGATCGCAGAATTTAA
AGAGGCTTTCTCCCTATTTGACAAGGACGGGGATGGGACAATAACAACCAAGGAGCTGGGGACGGTGATG
CGGTCTCTGGGGCAGAACCCCACAGAAGCAGAGCTGCAGGACATGATCAATGAAGTAGATGCCGACGGTG
ACGGCACAATCGACTTCCCTGAGTTCCTGACAATGATGGCAAGAAAAATGAAAGACACAGACAGTGAAGA
AGAAATTAGAGAAGCGTTCCGTGTGTTTGATAAGGATGGCAATGGCTACATCAGTGCAGCAGAGCTTCGC
CACGTGATGACAAACCTTGGAGAGAAGTTAACAGATGAAGAGGTTGATGAAATGATCAGGGAAGCAGACA
TCGATGGGGATGGTCAGGTAAACTACGAAGAGTTTGTAGTGATGATGACAGCGAAGGAATTCCCTCCTCC
TCCGCCACCGCCACCACCGCCGCCGCCGCCACCACCACCTCCTCCGCCTCCTCCACCACCACCGCCACCG
CCTCCACCACCTGGCGGCAGCAGGGTCGACTCATCACGTCGTAAGTTCAATAAGACAGGTCACGCACTGA
GAGCTATAGGTCGGCTGAGCTCACTCGAGGGCGGTTCTGACGTCGGCCGCAAGCTGATCATCGATCAGAA
CGTTTTTATCGAGGGTACGCTGCCGATGGGTGTCGTCCGCCCGCTGACTGAAGTCGAGATGGACCATTAC
CGCGAGCCGTTCCTGAATCCTGTTGACCGCGAGCCACTGTGGCGCTTCCCAAACGAGCTGCCAATCGCCG
GTGAGCCAGCGAACATCGTCGCGCTGGTCGAAGAATACATGGACTGGCTGCACCAGTCCCCTGTCCCGAA
GCTGCTGTTCTGGGGCACCCCAGGCGTTCTGATCCCACCGGCCGAAGCCGCTCGCCTGGCCAAAAGCCTG
CCTAACTGCAAGGCTGTGGACATCGGCCCGGGTCTGAATCTGCTGCAAGAAGACAACCCGGACCTGATCG
GCAGCGAGATCGCGCGCTGGCTGTCTACTCTGGAGATTGGTGGCACCGGTGGCTCTGGCGGTACCGGTGG
CTCTGGCGGTTCTATCGGTACTGGCTTTCCATTCGACCCCCATTATGTGGAAGTCCTGGGCGAGCGCATG
CACTACGTCGATGTTGGTCCGCGCGATGGCACCCCTGTGCTGTTCCTGCACGGTAACCCGACCTCCTCCT
ACGTGTGGCGCAACATCATCCCACATGTTGCACCGACCCATCGCTGCATTGCTCCAGACCTGATCGGTAT
GGGCAAATCCGACAAACCAGACCTGGGTTATTTCTTCGACGACCACGTCCGCTTCATGGATGCCTTCATC
GAAGCCCTGGGTCTGGAAGAGGTCGTCCTGGTCATTCACGACTGGGGCTCCGCTCTGGGTTTCCACTGGG
CCAAGCGCAATCCAGAGCGCGTCAAAGGTATTGCATTTATGGAGTTCATCCGCCCTATCCCGACCTGGGA
CGAATGGGGAGGTTCTATGGTGAGCAAGGGCGAGGAGCTGTTCACCGGGGTGGTGCCCATCCTGGTCGAG
CTGGACGGCGACGTAAACGGCCACAAGTTCAGCGTGTCCGGCGAGGGCGAGGGCGATGCCACCTACGGCA
AGCTGACCCTGAAGTTCATCTGCACCACCGGCAAGCTGCCCGTGCCCTGGCCCACCCTCGTGACCACCCT
GACCTACGGCGTGCAGTGCTTCAGCCGCTACCCCGACCACATGAAGCAGCACGACTTCTTCAAGTCCGCC
ATGCCCGAAGGCTACGTCCAGGAGCGCACCATCTTCTTCAAGGACGACGGCAACTACAAGACCCGCGCCG
AGGTGAAGTTCGAGGGCGACACCCTGGTGAACCGCATCGAGCTGAAGGGCATCGACTTCAAGGAGGACGG
CAACATCCTGGGGCACAAGCTGGAGTACAACTACAACAGCCACAACGTCTATATCATGGCCGACAAGCAG
AAGAACGGCATCAAGGTGAACTTCAAGATCCGCCACAACATCGAGGACGGCAGCGTGCAGCTCGCCGACC
ACTACCAGCAGAACACCCCCATCGGCGACGGCCCCGTGCTGCTGCCCGACAACCACTACCTGAGCACCCA
GTCCAAACTGAGCAAAGACCCCAACGAGAAGCGCGATCACATGGTCCTGCTGGAGTTCGTGACCGCCGCC
GGGATCACTCTCGGCATGGACGAGCTGTACAAGTAATCTAGAGGGCCCGTTTAAACCCGCTGATCAGCCT
CGACTGTGCCTTCTAGTTGCCAGCCATCTGTTGTTTGCCCCTCCCCCGTGCCTTCCTTGACCCTGGAAGG
TGCCACTCCCACTGTCCTTTCCTAATAAAATGAGGAAATTGCATCGCATTGTCTGAGTAGGTGTCATTCT
ATTCTGGGGGGTGGGGTGGGGCAGGACAGCAAGGGGGAGGATTGGGAAGACAATAGCAGGCATGCTGGGG
ATGCGGTGGGCTCTATGGCTTCTGAGGCGGAAAGAACCAGCTGGGGCTCTAGGGGGTATCCCC
[124 nt withheld, positions 3564-3687]
C
[91 nt withheld, positions 3689-3779]
AGGGTGATGGTTCACGTACCTAGAAGTTCCTATTCCGAAGTTCCTATTCTCTAGAAAGTATAGGAACTTC
CTTGGCCAAAAAGCCTGAACTCACCGCGACGTCTGTCGAGAAGTTTCTGATCGAAAAGTTCGACAGCGTC
TCCGACCTGATGCAGCTCTCGGAGGGCGAAGAATCTCGTGCTTTCAGCTTCGATGTAGGAGGGCGTGGAT
ATGTCCTGCGGGTAAATAGCTGCGCCGATGGTTTCTACAAAGATCGTTATGTTTATCGGCACTTTGCATC
GGCCGCGCTCCCGATTCCGGAAGTGCTTGACATTGGGGAATTCAGCGAGAGCCTGACCTATTGCATCTCC
CGCCGTGCACAGGGTGTCACGTTGCAAGACCTGCCTGAAACCGAACTGCCCGCTGTTCTGCAGCCGGTCG
CGGAGGCCATGGATGCGATCGCTGCGGCCGATCTTAGCCAGACGAGCGGGTTCGGCCCATTCGGACCGCA
AGGAATCGGTCAATACACTACATGGCGTGATTTCATATGCGCGATTGCTGATCCCCATGTGTATCACTGG
CAAACTGTGATGGACGACACCGTCAGTGCGTCCGTCGCGCAGGCTCTCGATGAGCTGATGCTTTGGGCCG
AGGACTGCCCCGAAGTCCGGCACCTCGTGCACGCGGATTTCGGCTCCAACAATGTCCTGACGGACAATGG
CCGCATAACAGCGGTCATTGACTGGAGCGAGGCGATGTTCGGGGATTCCCAATACGAGGTCGCCAACATC
TTCTTCTGGAGGCCGTGGTTGGCTTGTATGGAGCAGCAGACGCGCTACTTCGAGCGGAGGCATCCGGAGC
TTGCAGGATCGCCGCGGCTCCGGGCGTATATGCTCCGCATTGGTCTTGACCAACTCTATCAGAGCTTGGT
TGACGGCAATTTCGATGATGCAGCTTGGGCGCAGGGTCGATGCGACGCAATCGTCCGATCCGGAGCCGGG
ACTGTCGGGCGTACACAAATCGCCCGCAGAAGCGCGGCCGTCTGGACCGATGGCTGTGTAGAAGTACTCG
CCGATAGTGGAAACCGACGCCCCAGCACTCGTCCGAGGGCAAAGGAATAGCACGTACTACGAGATTTCGA
TTCCACCGCCGCCTTCTATGAAAGGTTGGGCTTCGGAATCGTTTTCCGGGACGCCGGCTGGATGATCCTC
CAGCGCGGGGATCTCATGCTGGAGTTCTTCGCCCACCCCAACTTGTTTATTGCAGCTTATAATGGTTACA
AATAAAGCAATAGCATCACAAATTTCACAAATAAAGCATTTTTTTCACTGCATTCTAGTTGTGGTTTGTC
CAAACTCATCAATGTATCTTATCATGTCTGTATACCGTCGACCTCTAGCTAGAGCTTGGCGTAATCATGG
TCATAGCTGTTTCCTGTGTGAAATTGTTATCCGCTCACAATTCCACACAACATACGAGCCGGAAGCATAA
AGTGTAAAGCCTGGGGTGCCTAATGAGTGAGCTAACTCACATTAATTGCGTTGCGCTCACTGCCCGCTTT
CCAGTCGGGAAACCTGTCGTGCCAGCTGCATTAATGAATCGGCCAACGCGCGGGGAGAGGCGGTTTGCGT
ATTGGGCGCTCTTCCGCTTCCTCGCTCACTGACTCGCTGCGCTCGGTCGTTCGGCTGCGGCGAGCGGTAT
CAGCTCACTCAAAGGCGGTAATACGGTTATCCACAGAATCAGGGGATAACGCAGGAAAGAACATGTGAGC
AAAAGGCCAGCAAAAGGCCAGGAACCGTAAAAAGGCCGCGTTGCTGGCGTTTTTCCATAGGCTCCGCCCC
CCCTGACGAGCATCACAAAAATCGACGCTCAAGTCAGAGGTGGCGAAACCCGACAGGACTATAAAGATAC
CAGGCGTTTCCCCCTGGAAGCTCCCTCGTGCGCTCTCCTGTTCCGACCCTGCCGCTTACCGGATACCTGT
CCGCCTTTCTCCCTTCGGGAAGCGTGGCGCTTTCTCATAGCTCACGCTGTAGGTATCTCAGTTCGGTGTA
GGTCGTTCGCTCCAAGCTGGGCTGTGTGCACGAACCCCCCGTTCAGCCCGACCGCTGCGCCTTATCCGGT
AACTATCGTCTTGAGTCCAACCCGGTAAGACACGACTTATCGCCACTGGCAGCAGCCACTGGTAACAGGA
TTAGCAGAGCGAGGTATGTAGGCGGTGCTACAGAGTTCTTGAAGTGGTGGCCTAACTACGGCTACACTAG
AAGAACAGTATTTGGTATCTGCGCTCTGCTGAAGCCAGTTACCTTCGGAAAAAGAGTTGGTAGCTCTTGA
TCCGGCAAACAAACCACCGCTGGTAGCGGTGGTTTTTTTGTTTGCAAGCAGCAGATTACGCGCAGAAAAA
AAGGATCTCAAGAAGATCCTTTGATCTTTTCTACGGGGTCTGACGCTCAGTGGAACGAAAACTCACGTTA
AGGGATTTTGGTCATGAGATTATCAAAAAGGATCTTCACCTAGATCCTTTTAAATTAAAAATGAAGTTTT
AAATCAATCTAAAGTATATATGAGTAAACTTGGTCTGACAGTTACCAATGCTTAATCAGTGAGGCACCTA
TCTCAGCGATCTGTCTATTTCGTTCATCCATAGTTGCCTGACTCCCCGTCGTGTAGATAACTACGATACG
GGAGGGCTTACCATCTGGCCCCAGTGCTGCAATGATACCGCGAGACCCACGCTCACCGGCTCCAGATTTA
TCAGCAATAAACCAGCCAGCCGGAAGGGCCGAGCGCAGAAGTGGTCCTGCAACTTTATCCGCCTCCATCC
AGTCTATTAATTGTTGCCGGGAAGCTAGAGTAAGTAGTTCGCCAGTTAATAGTTTGCGCAACGTTGTTGC
CATTGCTACAGGCATCGTGGTGTCACGCTCGTCGTTTGGTATGGCTTCATTCAGCTCCGGTTCCCAACGA
TCAAGGCGAGTTACATGATCCCCCATGTTGTGCAAAAAAGCGGTTAGCTCCTTCGGTCCTCCGATCGTTG
TCAGAAGTAAGTTGGCCGCAGTGTTATCACTCATGGTTATGGCAGCACTGCATAATTCTCTTACTGTCAT
GCCATCCGTAAGATGCTTTTCTGTGACTGGTGAGTACTCAACCAAGTCATTCTGAGAATAGTGTATGCGG
CGACCGAGTTGCTCTTGCCCGGCGTCAATACGGGATAATACCGCGCCACATAGCAGAACTTTAAAAGTGC
TCATCATTGGAAAACGTTCTTCGGGGCGAAAACTCTCAAGGATCTTACCGCTGTTGAGATCCAGTTCGAT
GTAACCCACTCGTGCACCCAACTGATCTTCAGCATCTTTTACTTTCACCAGCGTTTCTGGGTGAGCAAAA
ACAGGAAGGCAAAATGCCGCAAAAAAGGGAATAAGGGCGACACGGAAATGTTGAATACTCATACTCTTCC
TTTTTCAATATTATTGAAGCATTTATCAGGGTTATTGTCTCATGAGCGGATACATATTTGAATGTATTTA
GAAAAATAAACAAATAGGGGTTCCGCGCACATTTCCCCGAAAAGTGCCACCTGACGTC
Features (pLannotate 1.2.2; 25 found; start..end, strand, type, name):
     28..80      -  misc_feature   bom (fragment): basis of mobility region from pBR322
    235..614     +  enhancer       CMV enhancer: human cytomegalovirus immediate early enhancer
    615..818     +  promoter       CMV promoter: human cytomegalovirus (CMV) immediate early promoter
    814..847     +  LTR            5' LTR (truncated) (fragment): truncated 5' long terminal repeat (LTR) from HIV-1
    863..881     +  promoter       T7 promoter: promoter for bacteriophage T7 RNA polymerase
    979..1009    +  CDS            HaloTag® (fragment): modified bacterial dehalogenase that forms covalent bonds with chloroalkane derivatives
   1014..1456    +  CDS            calmodulin (fragment): calcium-binding protein
   1565..1639    +  CDS            GCaMP2 (fragment): GCaMP2 is a basic (constitutively fluorescent) green fluorescent protein published in 2006, derived from Aequorea victoria.
   1649..2068    +  CDS            HaloTag® (fragment): modified bacterial dehalogenase that forms covalent bonds with chloroalkane derivatives
   2114..2527    +  CDS            HaloTag® (fragment): modified bacterial dehalogenase that forms covalent bonds with chloroalkane derivatives
   2537..3253    +  CDS            mEGFP: mEGFP is a basic (constitutively fluorescent) green fluorescent protein published in 2002, derived from Aequorea victoria. It has moderate acid sensitivity.
   3294..3518    +  polyA_signal   bGH poly(A) signal: bovine growth hormone polyadenylation signal
   3522..3543    +  promoter       SV40 promoter (fragment): SV40 enhancer and early promoter
   3564..3797    +  rep_origin     f1 ori (fragment) (sequence partly withheld): f1 bacteriophage origin of replication; arrow indicates direction of (+) strand synthesis
   3802..3849    +  protein_bind   FRT: FLP-mediated recombination occurs in the 8-bp core sequence TCTAGAAA (Turan and Bode, 2011). FLP recombinase from the Saccharomyces cerevisiae 2μ plasmid
   3857..4879    +  CDS            HygR: aminoglycoside phosphotransferase from E. coli; aph(4)-Ia; confers resistance to hygromycin
   4889..5014    +  CDS            ble (fragment): BLE_KLEPN - Experimental evidence at protein level: Swiss-Prot protein existence level 1. Binding protein with a strong affinity to the bleomycin family of antibiotics. Binds to CL990; an antimitotic-antibiotic compound. From Klebsiella pneumoniae.
   5009..5130    +  polyA_signal   SV40 poly(A) signal: SV40 polyadenylation signal
   5203..5219    -  protein_bind   lac operator: The lac repressor binds to the lac operator to inhibit transcription in E. coli. This inhibition can be relieved by adding lactose or isopropyl-β-D-thiogalactopyranoside (IPTG). lac repressor encoded by lacI
   5227..5257    -  promoter       lac promoter: promoter for the E. coli lac operon
   5272..5293    -  protein_bind   CAP binding site: CAP binding activates transcription in the presence of cAMP. E. coli catabolite activator protein
   5306..5398    -  CDS            lacI (fragment): lac repressor; lacI; The lac repressor binds to the lac operator to inhibit transcription in E. coli. This inhibition can be relieved by adding lactose or isopropyl-β-D-thiogalactopyranoside (IPTG).
   5581..6170    -  rep_origin     ori: high-copy-number ColE1/pMB1/pBR322/pUC origin of replication
   6341..7201    -  CDS            AmpR: β-lactamase; bla; confers resistance to ampicillin, carbenicillin, and related antibiotics
   7202..7306    -  promoter       AmpR promoter: bla
