[The description below was written by a language model from this plasmid's Addgene catalogue record and pLannotate feature annotations shown in this document.]
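Description:
pCDNA5/FRT_CMV_NES-Caprola_06-mEGFP is a mammalian expression plasmid of about 7.3 kb built on the pcDNA5/FRT backbone. It is maintained in E. coli through a high-copy ColE1/pUC-type origin and an ampicillin resistance gene (β-lactamase with its own promoter). The annotation also picks up short fragments of an f1 origin, lac regulatory elements and a bom site as backbone remnants. For mammalian work the backbone carries an FRT site placed immediately upstream of a hygromycin resistance coding sequence followed by an SV40 polyadenylation signal. In this backbone design, Flp-mediated recombination into a genomic FRT site of a suitable host line places the hygromycin gene behind a resident promoter. This allows selection of stable, single-site isogenic integrants, and the plasmid can also be used for transient transfection.

The payload is a synthetic open reading frame of roughly 2.3 kb, driven by the human CMV immediate-early enhancer and promoter and terminated by the bGH polyadenylation signal, with a T7 promoter lying upstream of the insert. It encodes Caprola_06, a calcium recorder, fused at its C terminus to monomeric EGFP. The feature table shows several HaloTag fragments interrupted by a calmodulin segment and a short stretch matching GCaMP2, most likely a calmodulin-binding peptide. This suggests a rearranged or split HaloTag whose covalent labelling with chloroalkane dyes is gated by calcium binding. The name indicates an N-terminal nuclear export signal to keep the protein cytosolic, though this element is not annotated. The mEGFP fusion provides a constitutive readout of expression level. According to the record, the construct is used for CMV-driven expression of the recorder in mammalian cell lines, to mark the history of cellular calcium activity by chemical labelling.
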