Addgene plasmid #194684: pCDNA5/FRT_CMV_NES-Caprola_06-mEGFP
Purpose: CMV driven expression of the calcium recorder Caprola_06 in mammalian cell lines fused to mEGFP
Depositing lab: Kai Johnsson. Depositing organization: Max Planck Institute for Medical Research. Publication: Recording physiological history of cells with chemical labeling. Huppertz MC, Wilhelm J, Grenier V, Schneider MW, Falt T, Porzberg N, Hausmann D, Hoffmann DC, Hai L, Tarnawski M, Pino G, Slanchev K, Kolb I, Acuna C, Fenk LM, Baier H, Hiblot J, Johnsson K. Science. 2024 Feb 23;383(6685):890-897. doi: 10.1126/science.adg0812. Epub 2024 Feb 22. PubMed 38386755.
Backbone
  Vector backbone: pcDNA5/FRT
  Backbone size w/o insert (bp): 5000
  Vector type: Mammalian Expression
  Selectable markers: Hygromycin
Growth in bacteria
  Bacterial resistance: Ampicillin, 100 μg/mL
  Growth temperature: 37°C
  Growth strain: DH5alpha
  Copy number: High Copy
Gene/Insert
  Gene/Insert name: Caprola_06-mEGFP
  Species: Synthetic
  Insert size (bp): 2340
  Promoter: CMV
  Tag / fusion protein: mEGFP (C terminal on insert)
  Cloning method: Gibson Cloning
Terms and licenses: Academic/Nonprofit Terms; Industry Terms: Not Available to Industry
How to cite: pCDNA5/FRT_CMV_NES-Caprola_06-mEGFP was a gift from Kai Johnsson (Addgene plasmid # 194684 ; http://n2t.net/addgene:194684 ; RRID:Addgene_194684)
